Addgene plasmid #57511: mEos4b-LaminA-C-18
Purpose: Localization: Nuclear Envelope, Excitation: 505 / 569, Emission: 516 / 581
Depositing lab: Michael Davidson & Loren Looger. Depositing organization: Florida State University, Tallahassee.
Backbone
  Vector backbone: mEos4b-C1
  Backbone size w/o insert (bp): 4750
  Vector type: Mammalian Expression
  Selectable markers: Neomycin (select with G418)
Growth in bacteria
  Bacterial resistance: Kanamycin, 50 μg/mL
  Growth temperature: 37°C
  Growth strain: DH5alpha
  Copy number: High Copy
Gene/Insert
  Gene/Insert name: LaminA (alt name: NM_170707.2)
  Species: H. sapiens (human)
  Entrez Gene: LMNA (a.k.a. CDCD1, CDDC, CMD1A, CMT2B1, EMD2, FPL, FPLD, FPLD2, HGPS, IDC, LDP1, LFP, LGMD1B, LMN1, LMNC, LMNL1, MADA, PRO1)
  Promoter: CMV
  Tag / fusion protein: mEos4b (N terminal on backbone)
  Cloning method: Unknown
  Sequencing primers: 5′ CMV-F; 3′ SV40pA-R
Terms and licenses: Academic/Nonprofit Terms; Industry Terms
Depositor comments: . Excitation = 505 / 569; Emission = 516 / 581
How to cite: mEos4b-LaminA-C-18 was a gift from Michael Davidson & Loren Looger (Addgene plasmid # 57511 ; http://n2t.net/addgene:57511 ; RRID:Addgene_57511)
