[The description below was written by a language model from this plasmid's Addgene catalogue record.]
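Description:
mEos4b-LaminA-C-18 is a mammalian expression plasmid built on the mEos4b-C1 backbone (about 4.75 kb without the insert), a C1-style fusion vector in which the fluorescent protein sits upstream of the cloning site. It is maintained in E. coli as a high-copy plasmid under kanamycin selection, and it carries a neomycin resistance marker that allows G418 selection of transfected mammalian cells. No feature table accompanies the record, so the replication origins and the exact arrangement of the resistance cassette are not stated. The use of an SV40 polyA reverse sequencing primer suggests that an SV40 polyadenylation signal lies downstream of the insert.

The payload is human lamin A (LMNA, corresponding to the NM_170707.2 transcript) expressed from the CMV promoter, with mEos4b fused to its N terminus. The "C-18" in the name probably denotes the C-type vector format and an 18-residue linker between tag and lamin, although the record does not say so explicitly. Lamin A is a structural component of the nuclear lamina, so the fusion serves as a marker for the nuclear envelope, which is the localization listed. mEos4b is a green-to-red photoconvertible fluorescent protein, which explains the paired spectral values: excitation/emission of 505/516 nm for the green form and 569/581 nm for the red form after conversion. The construct is therefore suited to imaging the nuclear envelope in mammalian cells. Its photoconvertible tag also supports pulse-chase style optical highlighting and single-molecule localization microscopy. The cloning method is recorded as unknown.
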