>Addgene plasmid #57511 | mEos4b-LaminA-C-18 | depositor partial sequence | sequence record 88652 | insert sequence
CCGCTAGCGCTACCGGTCGCCACCATGGTGAGTGCGATTAAGCCAGACATGAGGATCAAACTCCGTATGG
AAGGCAACGTAAACGGGCACCACTTTGTGATCGACGGAGATGGTACAGGCAAGCCTTATGAGGGAAAACA
GACCATGGATCTTGAAGTCAAAGAGGGCGGACCTCTGCCTTTTGCCTTTGATATCCTGACCACTGCATTC
CATTACGGCAACAGGGTATTCGTGAAATATCCAGACAACATACAAGACTATTTTAAGCAGTCGTTTCCTA
AGGGGTATTCGTGGGAACGAAGCTTGACTTTCGAAGACGGGGGCATTTGCAATGCCAGAAACGACATAAC
AATGGAAGGGGACACTTTCTATAATAAAGTTCGATTTTATGGTACCAACTTTCCCGCCAATGGTCCAGTT
ATGCAGAAGAAGACGCTGAAATGGGAGCCCTCCACTGAGAAAATGTATGTGCGTGATGGAGTGCTGACGG
GTGATATTGAGATGGCTTTGTTGCTTGAAGGAAATGCCCATTACCGATGTGACTTCAGAACTACTTACAA
AGCTAAGGAGAAGGGTGTCAAGTTACCAGGCGCCCACTTTGTGGACCACGCCATTGAGATTTTAAGCCAT
GACAAAGATTACAACAAGGTTAAGCTGTATGAGCATGCTGTTGCTCATTCTGGATTGCCTGACAATGCCA
GACGATCCGGACTCAGATCTGGCAGCGGTGGAGGCAGCGCATCCGGCGGAAGCGGAAGCGAGACCCCGTC
CCAGCGGCGCGCCACCCGCAGCGGGGCGCAGGCCAGCTCCACTCCGCTGTCGCCCACCCGCATCACCCGG
CTGCAGGAGAAGGAGGACCTGCAGGAGCTCAATGATCGCTTGGCGGTCTACATCGACCGTGTGCGCTCGC
TGGAAACGGAGAACGCAGGGCTGCGCCTTCGCATCACCGAGTCTGAAGAGGTGGTCAGCCGCGAGGTGTC
CGGCATCAAGGCCGCCTACGAGGCCGAGCTCGGGGATGCCCGCAAGACCCTTGACTCAGTAGCCAAGGAG
CGCGCCCGCCTGCAGCTGGAGCTGAGCAAAGTGCGTGAGGAGTTTAAGGAGCTGAAAGCGCGCAATACCA
AGAAGGAGGGTGACCTGATAGCTGCTCAGGCTCGGCTGAAGGACCTGGAGGCTCTGCTGAACTCCAAGGA
GGCCGCACTGAGCACTGCTCTCAGTGAGAAGCGCACGCTGGAGGGCGAGCTGCATGATCTGCGGGGCCAG
GTGGCCAAGCTTGAGGCAGCCCTAGGTGAGGCCAAGAAGCAACTTCAGGATGAGATGCTGCGGCGGGTGG
ATGCTGAGAACAGGCTGCAGACCATGAAGGAGGAACTGGACTTCCAGAAGAACATCTACAGTGAGGAGCT
GCGTGAGACCAAGCGCCGTCATGAGACCCGACTGGTGGAGATTGACAATGGGAAGCAGCGTGAGTTTGAG
AGCCGGCTGGCGGATGCGCTGCAGGAACTGCGGGCCCAGCATGAGGACCAGGTGGAGCAGTATAAGAAGG
AGCTGGAGAAGACTTATTCTGCCAAGCTGGACAATGCCAGGCAGTCTGCTGAGAGGAACAGCAACCTGGT
GGGGGCTGCCCACGAGGAGCTGCAGCAGTCGCGCATCCGCATCGACAGCCTCTCTGCCCAGCTCAGCCAG
CTCCAGAAGCAGCTGGCAGCCAAGGAGGCGAAGCTTCGAGACCTGGAGGACTCACTGGCCCGTGAGCGGG
ACACCAGCCGGCGGCTGCTGGCGGAAAAGGAGCGGGAGATGGCCGAGATGCGGGCAAGGATGCAGCAGCA
GCTGGACGAGTACCAGGAGCTTCTGGACATCAAGCTGGCCCTGGACATGGAGATCCACGCCTACCGCAAG
CTCTTGGAGGGCGAGGAGGAGAGGCTACGCCTGTCCCCCAGCCCTACCTCGCAGCGCAGCCGTGGCCGTG
CTTCCTCTCACTCATCCCAGACACAGGGTGGGGGCAGCGTCACCAAAAAGCGCAAACTGGAGTCCACTGA
GAGCCGCAGCAGCTTCTCACAGCACGCACGCACTAGCGGGCGCGTGGCCGTGGAGGAGGTGGATGAGGAG
GGCAAGTTTGTCCGGCTGCGCAACAAGTCCAATGAGGACCAGTCCATGGGCAATTGGCAGATCAAGCGCC
AGAATGGAGATGATCCCTTGCTGACTTACCGGTTCCCACCAAAGTTCACCCTGAAGGCTGGGCAGGTGGT
GACGATCTGGGCTGCAGGAGCTGGGGCCACCCACAGCCCCCCTACCGACCTGGTGTGGAAGGCACAGAAC
ACCTGGGGCTGCGGGAACAGCCTGCGTACGGCTCTCATCAACTCCACTGGGGAAGAAGTGGCCATGCGCA
AGCTGGTGCGCTCAGTGACTGTGGTTGAGGACGACGAGGATGAGGATGGAGATGACCTGCTCCATCACCA
CCACGGCTCCCACTGCAGCAGCTCGGGGGACCCCGCTGAGTACAACCTGCGCTCGCGCACCGTGCTGTGC
GGGACCTGCGGGCAGCCTGCCGACAAGGCATCTGCCAGCGGCTCAGGAGCCCAGGTGGGCGGACCCATCT
CCTCTGGCTCTTCTGCCTCCAGTGTCACGGTCACTCGCAGCTACCGCAGTGTGGGGGGCAGTGGGGGTGG
CAGCTTCGGGGACAATCTGGTCACCCGCTCCTACCTCCTGGGCAACTCCAGCCCCCGAACCCAGAGCCCC
CAGAACTGCAGCATCATGTAAGGATCCACCGGATCTAGATAACTGATCATAATCAGCCAT
