>Addgene plasmid #57511 | mEos4b-LaminA-C-18 | addgene partial sequence | sequence record 124132 | AllEos-F 5'-GGAGAAGGGTGTCAAGTTAC-3'
TGAGATTTTAAGCCATGACAAAGATTACAACAAGGTTAAGCTGTATGAGCATGCTGTTGCTCATTCTGGA
TTGCCTGACAATGCCAGACGATCCGGACTCAGATCTGGCAGCGGTGGAGGCAGCGCATCCGGCGGAAGCG
GAAGCGAGACCCCGTCCCAGCGGCGCGCCACCCGCAGCGGGGCGCAGGCCAGCTCCACTCCGCTGTCGCC
CACCCGCATCACCCGGCTGCAGGAGAAGGAGGACCTGCAGGAGCTCAATGATCGCTTGGCGGTCTACATC
GACCGTGTGCGCTCGCTGGAAACGGAGAACGCAGGGCTGCGCCTTCGCATCACCGAGTCTGAAGAGGTGG
TCAGCCGCGAGGTGTCCGGCATCAAGGCCGCCTACGAGGCCGAGCTCGGGGATGCCCGCAAGACCCTTGA
CTCAGTAGCCAAGGAGCGCGCCCGCCTGCAGCTGGAGCTGAGCAAAGTGCGTGAGGAGTTTAAGGAGCTG
AAAGCGCGCAATACCAAGAAGGAGGGTGACCTGATAGCTGCTCAGGCTCGGCTGAAGGACCTGGAGGCTC
TGCTGAACTCCAAGGAGGCCGCACTGAGCACTGCTCTCAGTGAGAAGCGCACGCTGGAGGGCGAGCTGCA
TGATCTGCGGGGCCAGGTGGCCAAGCTTGAGGCAGCCCTAGGTGAGGCCAAGAAGCAACTTCAGGATGAG
ATGCTGCGGCGGGTGGATGCTGAGAACAGGCTGCAGACCATGAAGGAGGAACTGGACTTCCAGAAGAACA
TCTACAGTGAGGAGCTGCGTGAGACCAAGCGCCGTCATGAGACCCGACTGGTGGAGATTGACAATGGGAA
GCAGCGTGAGTTTGAGAG
